>Addgene plasmid #205710 | pCMV-DNAJC5 (WT)-HaloTag | addgene full sequence | sequence record 420266 | Addgene NGS Result
GACATTGATTATTGACTAGTTATTAATAGTAATCAATTACGGGGTCATTAGTTCATAGCCCATATATGGA
GTTCCGCGTTACATAACTTACGGTAAATGGCCCGCCTGGCTGACCGCCCAACGACCCCCGCCCATTGACG
TCAATAATGACGTATGTTCCCATAGTAACGCCAATAGGGACTTTCCATTGACGTCAATGGGTGGAGTATT
TACGGTAAACTGCCCACTTGGCAGTACATCAAGTGTATCATATGCCAAGTCCGCCCCCTATTGACGTCAA
TGACGGTAAATGGCCCGCCTGGCATTATGCCCAGTACATGACCTTACGGGACTTTCCTACTTGGCAGTAC
ATCTACGTATTAGTCATCGCTATTACCATGGTGATGCGGTTTTGGCAGTACACCAATGGGCGTGGATAGC
GGTTTGACTCACGGGGATTTCCAAGTCTCCACCCCATTGACGTCAATGGGAGTTTGTTTTGGCACCAAAA
TCAACGGGACTTTCCAAAATGTCGTAATAACCCCGCCCCGTTGACGCAAATGGGCGGTAGGCGTGTACGG
TGGGAGGTCTATATAAGCAGAGCTCGTTTAGTGAACCGTCAGAATTTTGTAATACGACTCACTATAGGGC
GGCCGGGAATTCGTCGACTGGATCCGGTACCGAGGAGATCTGCCGCCGCGATCGCCATGGCAGACCAGAG
ACAGCGCTCACTGTCTACCTCTGGGGAGTCATTGTACCACGTCCTTGGGTTGGACAAGAACGCAACCTCA
GATGACATTAAAAAGTCCTATCGGAAGCTTGCCTTGAAATATCACCCCGACAAGAACCCCGACAACCCGG
AGGCCGCGGACAAGTTTAAGGAGATCAACAACGCGCACGCCATCCTCACGGACGCCACAAAAAGGAACAT
CTACGACAAGTACGGCTCGCTGGGTCTCTACGTGGCCGAGCAGTTTGGGGAAGAGAACGTGAACACCTAC
TTCGTGCTGTCCAGCTGGTGGGCCAAGGCCCTGTTTGTCTTCTGCGGCCTCCTCACGTGCTGCTACTGCT
GCTGCTGTCTGTGCTGCTGCTTCAACTGCTGCTGCGGGAAGTGTAAGCCCAAGGCGCCTGAAGGCGAGGA
GACGGAGTTCTACGTGTCCCCCGAGGATCTGGAGGCACAGCTGCAGTCTGACGAGAGGGAGGCCACAGAC
ACGCCGATCGTCATACAGCCGGCATCCGCCACCGAGACCACCCAGCTCACAGCCGACTCCCACCCCAGCT
ACCACACTGACGGGTTCAACACGCGTATGGCTGAAATCGGCACAGGGTTTCCCTTCGATCCTCACTATGT
AGAAGTGCTCGGGGAGCGAATGCATTATGTTGACGTAGGGCCCCGGGACGGTACCCCAGTACTTTTTCTT
CACGGGAACCCTACGTCCTCATACGTGTGGCGAAACATAATACCACATGTGGCTCCGACGCATAGATGTA
TAGCACCTGACTTGATCGGGATGGGCAAATCCGACAAGCCCGATCTCGGATACTTCTTTGACGATCATGT
AAGGTTCATGGATGCTTTTATCGAGGCGTTGGGCCTTGAGGAGGTAGTATTGGTGATACATGACTGGGGA
TCTGCACTGGGGTTTCATTGGGCAAAGCGCAATCCGGAGCGCGTGAAAGGCATTGCCTTCATGGAGTTTA
TCAGACCCATCCCTACCTGGGACGAGTGGCCGGAGTTCGCTAGGGAGACTTTTCAAGCGTTCCGCACAAC
TGACGTCGGACGCAAGCTCATTATAGACCAAAATGTCTTTATCGAAGGGACACTCCCCATGGGAGTTGTG
AGGCCGCTGACTGAAGTTGAGATGGACCATTACAGAGAACCATTCCTGAACCCCGTGGATAGAGAGCCGC
TTTGGCGCTTCCCAAATGAGCTGCCTATTGCTGGCGAACCCGCAAATATCGTGGCCTTGGTTGAGGAGTA
TATGGATTGGCTGCACCAGAGTCCGGTACCGAAGCTCCTTTTCTGGGGTACGCCAGGCGTCTTGATTCCT
CCGGCTGAGGCCGCGCGACTTGCTAAAAGTCTTCCTAATTGCAAGGCGGTGGATATTGGCCCCGGCCTGA
ACTTGCTCCAGGAAGATAACCCGGACCTGATTGGATCAGAGATCGCCCGATGGTTGTCTACTCTGGAAAT
CTCTGGACTCGAGCAGAAACTCATCTCAGAAGAGGATCTGGCAGCAAATGATATCCTGGATTACAAGGAT
GACGACGATAAGGTTTAAACGGCCGGCCGCGGTCATAGCTGTTTCCTGAACAGATCCCGGGTGGCATCCC
TGTGACCCCTCCCCAGTGCCTCTCCTGGCCCTGGAAGTTGCCACTCCAGTGCCCACCAGCCTTGTCCTAA
TAAAATTAAGTTGCATCATTTTGTCTGACTAGGTGTCCTTCTATAATATTATGGGGTGGAGGGGGGTGGT
ATGGAGCAAGGGGCAAGTTGGGAAGACAACCTGTAGGGCCTGCGGGGTCTATTGGGAACCAAGCTGGAGT
GCAGTGGCACAATCTTGGCTCACTGCAATCTCCGCCTCCTGGGTTCAAGCGATTCTCCTGCCTCAGCCTC
CCGAGTTGTTGGGATTCCAGGCATGCATGACCAGGCTCAGCTAATTTTTGTTTTTTTGGTAGAGACGGGG
TTTCACCATATTGGCCAGGCTGGTCTCCAACTCCTAATCTCAGGTGATCTACCCACCTTGGCCTCCCAAA
TTGCTGGGATTACAGGCGTGAACCACTGCTCCCTTCCCTGTCCTTCTGATTTTAAAATAACTATACCAGC
AGGAGGACGTCCAGACACAGCATAGGCTACCTGGCCATGCCCAACCGGTGGGACATTTGAGTTGCTTGCT
TGGCACTGTCCTCTCATGCGTTGGGTCCACTCAGTAGATGCCTGTTGAATTGGGTACGCGGCCAGCGGCG
AGCGGTATCAGCTCACTCAAAGGCGGTAATACGGTTATCCACAGAATCAGGGGATAACGCAGGAAAGAAC
ATGTGAGCAAAAGGCCAGCAAAAGGCCAGGAACCGTAAAAAGGCCGCGTTGCTGGCGTTTTTCCATAGGC
TCCGCCCCCCTGACGAGCATCACAAAAATCGACGCTCAAGTCAGAGGTGGCGAAACCCGACAGGACTATA
AAGATACCAGGCGTTTCCCCCTGGAAGCTCCCTCGTGCGCTCTCCTGTTCCGACCCTGCCGCTTACCGGA
TACCTGTCCGCCTTTCTCCCTTCGGGAAGCGTGGCGCTTTCTCATAGCTCACGCTGTAGGTATCTCAGTT
CGGTGTAGGTCGTTCGCTCCAAGCTGGGCTGTGTGCACGAACCCCCCGTTCAGCCCGACCGCTGCGCCTT
ATCCGGTAACTATCGTCTTGAGTCCAACCCGGTAAGACACGACTTATCGCCACTGGCAGCAGCCACTGGT
AACAGGATTAGCAGAGCGAGGTATGTAGGCGGTGCTACAGAGTTCTTGAAGTGGTGGCCTAACTACGGCT
ACACTAGAAGAACAGTATTTGGTATCTGCGCTCTGCTGAAGCCAGTTACCTTCGGAAAAAGAGTTGGTAG
CTCTTGATCCGGCAAACAAACCACCGCTGGTAGCGGTGGTTTTTTTGTTTGCAAGCAGCAGATTACGCGC
AGAAAAAAAGGATCTCAAGAAGATCCTTTGATCTTTTCTACGGGGTCTGACGCTCAGTGGAACGAAAACT
CACGTTAAGGGATTTTGGTCATGAGATTATCAAAAAGGATCTTCACCTAGATCCTTTTAAATTAAAAATG
AAGTTTTAAATCAATCTAAAGTATATATGAGTAACCTGAGGCTATGGCAGGGCCTGCCGCCCCGACGTTG
GCTGCGAGCCCTGGGCCTTCACCCGAACTTGGGGGGTGGGGTGGGGAAAAGGAAGAAACGCGGGCGTATT
GGCCCCAATGGGGTCTCGGTGGGGTATCGACAGAGTGCCAGCCCTGGGACCGAACCCCGCGTTTATGAAC
AAACGACCCAACACCGTGCGTTTTATTCTGTCTTTTTATTGCCGTCATAGCGCGGGTTCCTTCCGGTATT
GTCTCCTTCCGTGTTTCAGTTAGCCTCCCCCTAGGGTGGGCGAAGAACTCCAGCATGAGATCCCCGCGCT
GGAGGATCATCCAGCCGGCGTCCCGGAAAACGATTCCGAAGCCCAACCTTTCATAGAAGGCGGCGGTGGA
ATCGAAATCTCGTGATGGCAGGTTGGGCGTCGCTTGGTCGGTCATTTCGAACCCCAGAGTCCCGCTCAGA
AGAACTCGTCAAGAAGGCGATAGAAGGCGATGCGCTGCGAATCGGGAGCGGCGATACCGTAAAGCACGAG
GAAGCGGTCAGCCCATTCGCCGCCAAGCTCTTCAGCAATATCACGGGTAGCCAACGCTATGTCCTGATAG
CGATCCGCCACACCCAGCCGGCCACAGTCGATGAATCCAGAAAAGCGGCCATTTTCCACCATGATATTCG
GCAAGCAGGCATCGCCATGGGTCACGACGAGATCCTCGCCGTCGGGCATGCTCGCCTTGAGCCTGGCGAA
CAGTTCGGCTGGCGCGAGCCCCTGATGCTCTTCGTCCAGATCATCCTGATCGACAAGACCGGCTTCCATC
CGAGTACGTGCTCGCTCGATGCGATGTTTCGCTTGGTGGTCGAATGGGCAGGTAGCCGGATCAAGCGTAT
GCAGCCGCCGCATTGCATCAGCCATGATGGATACTTTCTCGGCAGGAGCAAGGTGAGATGACAGGAGATC
CTGCCCCGGCACTTCGCCCAATAGCAGCCAGTCCCTTCCCGCTTCAGTGACAACGTCGAGCACAGCTGCG
CAAGGAACGCCCGTCGTGGCCAGCCACGATAGCCGCGCTGCCTCGTCTTGCAGTTCATTCAGGGCACCGG
ACAGGTCGGTCTTGACAAAAAGAACCGGGCGCCCCTGCGCTGACAGCCGGAACACGGCGGCATCAGAGCA
GCCGATTGTCTGTTGTGCCCAGTCATAGCCGAATAGCCTCTCCACCCAAGCGGCCGGAGAACCTGCGTGC
AATCCATCTTGTTCAATCATGCGAAACGATCCTCATCCTGTCTCTTGATCGATCTTTGCAAAAGCCTAGG
CCTCCAAAAAAGCCTCCTCACTACTTCTGGAATAGCTCAGAGGCCGAGGCGGCCTCGGCCTCTGCATAAA
TAAAAAAAATTAGTCAGCCATGGGGCGGAGAATGGGCGGAACTGGGCGGAGTTAGGGGCGGGATGGGCGG
AGTTAGGGGCGGGACTATGGTTGCTGACTAATTGAGATGCATGCTTTGCATACTTCTGCCTGCTGGGGAG
CCTGGGGACTTTCCACACCTGGTTGCTGACTAATTGAGATGCATGCTTTGCATACTTCTGCCTGCTGGGG
AGCCTGGGGACTTTCCACACCCTAACTGACACACATTCCACAGCTGGTTCTTTCCGCCTCAGGACTCTTC
CTTTTTCAATATTATTGAAGCATTTATCAGGGTTATTGTCTCATGAGCGGATACATATTTGAATGTATTT
AGAAAAATAAACAAATAGGGGTTCCGCGCACATTTCCCCGAAAAGTGCCACCTG
[124 nt withheld, positions 5585-5708]
C
[91 nt withheld, positions 5710-5800]
A
[49 nt withheld, positions 5802-5850]
CCTTTGACGTTGGAGTCCACGTTCTTT
[37 nt withheld, positions 5878-5914]
ACCCTATCTCGGTCTATTCTTTTGATTTATAAGGGATTTTGCCGATTTCGGCCTATTGGTTAAAAAATGA
GCTGATTTAACAAAAATTTAACGCGAATTTTAACAAAATATTAACGCTTACAATTTCCATTCGCCATTCA
GGCTGCGCAACTGTTGGGAAGGGCGATCGGTGCGGGCCTCTTCGCTATTACGCCAGCTGGCGAAAGGGGG
ATGTGCTGCAAGGCGATTAAGTTGGGTAACGCCAGGGTTTTCCCAGTCACGACGTTGTAAAACGACGGCC
AGTGCCAAGCTGATCTATACATTGAATCAATATTGGCAATTAGCCATATTAGTCATTGGTTATATAGCAT
AAATCAATATTGGCTATTGGCCATTGCATACGTTGTATCTATATCATAATATGTACATTTATATTGGCTC
ATGTCCAATATGACCGCCATGTT
Features (pLannotate 1.2.2; 16 found; start..end, strand, type, name):
      1..380     +  enhancer       CMV enhancer: human cytomegalovirus immediate early enhancer
    382..581     +  promoter       CMV promoter: human cytomegalovirus (CMV) immediate early promoter
    610..628     +  promoter       T7 promoter: promoter for bacteriophage T7 RNA polymerase
    687..1280    +  CDS            DNAJC5: DNJC5_HUMAN - Also known as CLN4 From Homo sapiens (Human).
   1287..2165    +  CDS            dhaA: DHAA_PSEPV - Experimental evidence at protein level: Swiss-Prot protein existence level 1. Catalyzes hydrolytic cleavage of carbon-halogen bonds in halogenated aliphatic compounds, leading to the formation of the corresponding primary alcohols, halide ions and protons. Has a broad substrate specificity, as it is able to dehalogenate mono- and di- chlorinated and brominated alkanes (up to at least C10), and the two isomers of 1,3-dichloropropene to 3-chloroallyl alcohol; the highest activity was found with 1,2-dibromoethane, while no activity was observed with the analog 1,2-dichloroethane. Fro
   2229..2253    +  CDS            3xFLAG (fragment): three tandem FLAG® epitope tags
   2299..2921    +  polyA_signal   hGH poly(A) signal: human growth hormone polyadenylation signal
   3070..3658    -  rep_origin     ori: high-copy-number ColE1/pMB1/pBR322/pUC origin of replication
   3880..3896    +  polyA_signal   bGH poly(A) signal (fragment): bovine growth hormone polyadenylation signal
   3987..4034    -  polyA_signal   HSV TK poly(A) signal: herpes simplex virus thymidine kinase polyadenylation signal (Cole and Stacy, 1985)
   4093..4245    -  CDS            ble (fragment): BLE_KLEPN - Experimental evidence at protein level: Swiss-Prot protein existence level 1. Binding protein with a strong affinity to the bleomycin family of antibiotics. Binds to CL990; an antimitotic-antibiotic compound. From Klebsiella pneumoniae.
   4266..5060    -  CDS            NeoR/KanR: aminoglycoside phosphotransferase from Tn5; aph(3')-II (or nptII); confers resistance to neomycin, kanamycin, and G418 (Geneticin®)
   5095..5452    -  promoter       SV40 promoter: SV40 enhancer and early promoter
   5454..5558    -  promoter       AmpR promoter: bla
   5585..6013    +  rep_origin     f1 ori (sequence partly withheld): f1 bacteriophage origin of replication; arrow indicates direction of (+) strand synthesis
   6044..6198    -  CDS            lacZα (fragment): LacZα fragment of β-galactosidase; lacZ fragment
