[The description below was written by a language model from this plasmid's Addgene catalogue record and pLannotate feature annotations shown in this document.]
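Description:
pCMV-DNAJC5 (WT)-HaloTag is a mammalian expression plasmid of about 6.4 kb, built on a pCMV backbone and assembled by Gibson cloning, that expresses wild-type human DNAJC5 (also called cysteine string protein, CSP) fused at its C terminus to HaloTag. It is propagated in E. coli from a high-copy ColE1/pUC-type origin under kanamycin selection. The resistance gene is the Tn5 NeoR/KanR aminoglycoside phosphotransferase. It sits downstream of tandem bacterial (AmpR/bla) and SV40 early promoters and is followed by an HSV TK polyadenylation signal, so the same cassette should also permit G418 selection in mammalian cells. An f1 origin is present as well, along with short backbone remnants annotated as ble, lacZα and bGH poly(A) fragments.

The expression unit begins with the human cytomegalovirus immediate-early enhancer and promoter, followed by a T7 promoter that could serve for in vitro transcription or as a sequencing primer site. Next comes the DNAJC5 coding sequence, joined after a very short linker to an open reading frame annotated as the bacterial haloalkane dehalogenase dhaA. HaloTag is an engineered derivative of that enzyme, which explains the annotation. It bonds covalently to chloroalkane ligands, allowing the fusion to be labelled with fluorescent dyes or captured on affinity resins. A small fragment matching the 3xFLAG epitope is annotated downstream of HaloTag, but the record does not show whether it is in frame and translated. Transcripts terminate at a human growth hormone polyadenylation signal.

The stated purpose is mammalian expression of the tagged wild-type protein. The associated work concerns unconventional secretion of alpha-synuclein mediated by palmitoylated DNAJC5 oligomers, so the construct presumably serves to detect or track DNAJC5 in such studies.
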