Addgene plasmid #205710: pCMV-DNAJC5 (WT)-HaloTag
Purpose: Mammalian expression of DNAJC5 (WT)-HaloTag
Depositing lab: Randy Schekman. Publication: Unconventional secretion of alpha-synuclein mediated by palmitoylated DNAJC5 oligomers. Wu S, Hernandez Villegas NC, Sirkis DW, Thomas-Wright I, Wade-Martins R, Schekman R. Elife. 2023 Jan 10;12:e85837. doi: 10.7554/eLife.85837. PubMed 36626307.
Backbone
  Vector backbone: pCMV
  Vector type: Mammalian Expression
Growth in bacteria
  Bacterial resistance: Kanamycin, 50 μg/mL
  Growth temperature: 37°C
  Growth strain: DH5alpha
  Copy number: Unknown
Gene/Insert
  Gene/Insert name: DNAJC5
  Species: H. sapiens (human)
  Entrez Gene: DNAJC5 (a.k.a. CLN4, CLN4B, CSP, DNAJC5A, NCL, mir-941-2, mir-941-3, mir-941-4, mir-941-5)
  Tag / fusion protein: HaloTag (C terminal on insert)
  Cloning method: Gibson Cloning
Terms and licenses: Academic/Nonprofit Terms; Industry Terms: Not Available to Industry
How to cite: pCMV-DNAJC5 (WT)-HaloTag was a gift from Randy Schekman (Addgene plasmid # 205710 ; http://n2t.net/addgene:205710 ; RRID:Addgene_205710)
